Addgene plasmid #247604: pRS406-Padh-OsTIR1(F74G)
Purpose: Expression of OsTIR1
Depositing lab: Sebastian Schuck. Depositing organization: Universitaet Heidelberg. Publication: Systematic evaluation of tools for auxin-inducible protein degradation in budding yeast. Hubbe P, Sharma C, Pajonk O, Peters N, Guschtschin-Schmidt N, Friemel N, Schuck S. Mol Biol Cell. 2026 Feb 1;37(2):mr2. doi: 10.1091/mbc.E25-12-0571. Epub 2025 Dec 16. PubMed 41400934.
Backbone
  Vector backbone: pRS405
  Vector type: Yeast Expression
Growth in bacteria
  Bacterial resistance: Ampicillin, 100 μg/mL
  Growth temperature: 37°C
  Growth strain: DH5alpha
  Copy number: High Copy
Gene/Insert
  Gene/Insert name: OsTIR1
  Species: Oryza sativa
  Mutation: F74G
  Promoter: ADH1
  Cloning method: Gibson Cloning
Terms and licenses: Academic/Nonprofit Terms; Industry Terms: Not Available to Industry
Depositor comments: Also known as pSS1331. Please visit https://doi.org/10.1101/2025.09.24.678194 for bioRxiv preprint.
How to cite: pRS406-Padh-OsTIR1(F74G) was a gift from Sebastian Schuck (Addgene plasmid # 247604 ; http://n2t.net/addgene:247604 ; RRID:Addgene_247604)
