[The description below was written by a language model from this plasmid's Addgene catalogue record and pLannotate feature annotations shown in this document.]
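Description:
pRS406-Padh-OsTIR1(F74G) is a yeast expression plasmid of the pRS integrating series for producing the rice (Oryza sativa) auxin receptor F-box protein OsTIR1 carrying the F74G substitution in budding yeast. The catalogue lists pRS405 as the backbone, but the plasmid name and the sequenced features point to pRS406: the annotated yeast marker is URA3 with its own promoter, which complements uracil auxotrophy and can be counterselected with 5-FOA. No yeast replication origin (2μ or CEN/ARS) is annotated in the 7,769 nt sequence, consistent with a vector that must integrate into the genome to be maintained. In E. coli it is propagated through a high-copy ColE1/pUC-type origin with ampicillin selection via β-lactamase. The usual pBluescript-derived remnants are also present: an f1 origin, lac promoter/operator and lacZα fragments, and flanking T3 and T7 promoters.

The expression cassette consists of the S. cerevisiae ADH1 promoter, a roughly 1.7 kb open reading frame and the CYC1 terminator, assembled by Gibson cloning. The annotation tool labels the reading frame as Arabidopsis AFB2. This reflects similarity to a related auxin-receptor F-box protein, and the catalogue entry identifies the insert as OsTIR1. A small yeast open reading frame annotated upstream of the promoter probably belongs to the genomic sequence carried along with the ADH1 promoter region.

OsTIR1 joins the host SCF ubiquitin ligase and, when auxin is present, recruits degron-tagged proteins for ubiquitination and proteasomal degradation. The F74G variant enlarges the auxin-binding pocket so that it responds to bulky auxin analogues, the basis of the improved "AID2" system. The associated study compares tools for auxin-inducible protein degradation in budding yeast, and this plasmid supplies the receptor component.
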