Features (pLannotate 1.2.2; 22 found; start..end, strand, type, name):
     96..200     +  promoter       AmpR promoter: bla
    201..1061    +  CDS            AmpR: β-lactamase; bla; confers resistance to ampicillin, carbenicillin, and related antibiotics
   1232..1820    +  rep_origin     ori: high-copy-number ColE1/pMB1/pBR322/pUC origin of replication
   2003..2095    +  CDS            lacI (fragment): lac repressor; lacI; The lac repressor binds to the lac operator to inhibit transcription in E. coli. This inhibition can be relieved by adding lactose or isopropyl-β-D-thiogalactopyranoside (IPTG).
   2108..2129    +  protein_bind   CAP binding site: CAP binding activates transcription in the presence of cAMP. E. coli catabolite activator protein
   2144..2174    +  promoter       lac promoter: promoter for the E. coli lac operon
   2182..2198    +  protein_bind   lac operator: The lac repressor binds to the lac operator to inhibit transcription in E. coli. This inhibition can be relieved by adding lactose or isopropyl-β-D-thiogalactopyranoside (IPTG). lac repressor encoded by lacI
   2243..2261    +  promoter       T3 promoter: promoter for bacteriophage T3 RNA polymerase
   2327..2665    +  CDS            YO085_YEAST: Protein predicted: Swiss-Prot protein existence level 4. From Saccharomyces cerevisiae (strain ATCC 204508 / S288c) (Baker's yeast).
   3030..3734    +  promoter       ADH1 promoter: S. cerevisiae ADH1; promoter for alcohol dehydrogenase 1
   3742..3759    +  misc_feature   MCS (fragment): pBluescript multiple cloning site
   3760..5484    +  CDS            AFB2: AFB2_ARATH - Also known as LRF2. Experimental evidence at protein level: Swiss-Prot protein existence level 1. Component of SCF(ASK-cullin-F-box) E3 ubiquitin ligase complexes, which may mediate the ubiquitination and subsequent proteasomal degradation of target proteins. Confers sensitivity to the virulent bacterial pathogen P.syringae (By similarity). Auxin receptor that mediates Aux/IAA proteins proteasomal degradation and auxin- regulated transcription. Involved in embryogenesis regulation by auxin. From Arabidopsis thaliana (Mouse-ear cress).
   5492..5519    +  misc_feature   MCS (fragment): pBluescript multiple cloning site
   5520..5767    +  terminator     CYC1 terminator: S. cerevisiae CYC1; transcription terminator for CYC1
   5786..5804    -  promoter       T7 promoter: promoter for bacteriophage T7 RNA polymerase
   5812..5967    +  CDS            lacZα (fragment): LacZα fragment of β-galactosidase; lacZ fragment
   5971..6399    +  rep_origin     f1 ori (sequence partly withheld): f1 bacteriophage origin of replication; arrow indicates direction of (+) strand synthesis
   6427..6478    -  misc_feature   bom (fragment): basis of mobility region from pBR322
   6557..7360    -  CDS            URA3: orotidine-5'-phosphate decarboxylase, required for uracil biosynthesis; S. cerevisiae URA3; yeast auxotrophic marker, counterselectable with 5-fluoroorotic acid (5-FOA)
   7361..7576    -  promoter       URA3 promoter: S. cerevisiae URA3
   7584..7633    -  misc_feature   bom (fragment): basis of mobility region from pBR322
   7735..1       -  CDS            rop (fragment) (across the origin): Rop protein, which maintains plasmids at low copy number; rop
>Addgene plasmid #247604 | pRS406-Padh-OsTIR1(F74G) | addgene full sequence | sequence record 494842 | Addgene NGS Result
GACGAAAGGGCCTCGTGATACGCCTATTTTTATAGGTTAATGTCATGATAATAATGGTTTCTTAGACGTC
AGGTGGCACTTTTCGGGGAAATGTGCGCGGAACCCCTATTTGTTTATTTTTCTAAATACATTCAAATATG
TATCCGCTCATGAGACAATAACCCTGATAAATGCTTCAATAATATTGAAAAAGGAAGAGTATGAGTATTC
AACATTTCCGTGTCGCCCTTATTCCCTTTTTTGCGGCATTTTGCCTTCCTGTTTTTGCTCACCCAGAAAC
GCTGGTGAAAGTAAAAGATGCTGAAGATCAGTTGGGTGCACGAGTGGGTTACATCGAACTGGATCTCAAC
AGCGGTAAGATCCTTGAGAGTTTTCGCCCCGAAGAACGTTTTCCAATGATGAGCACTTTTAAAGTTCTGC
TATGTGGCGCGGTATTATCCCGTATTGACGCCGGGCAAGAGCAACTCGGTCGCCGCATACACTATTCTCA
GAATGACTTGGTTGAGTACTCACCAGTCACAGAAAAGCATCTTACGGATGGCATGACAGTAAGAGAATTA
TGCAGTGCTGCCATAACCATGAGTGATAACACTGCGGCCAACTTACTTCTGACAACGATCGGAGGACCGA
AGGAGCTAACCGCTTTTTTGCACAACATGGGGGATCATGTAACTCGCCTTGATCGTTGGGAACCGGAGCT
GAATGAAGCCATACCAAACGACGAGCGTGACACCACGATGCCTGTAGCAATGGCAACAACGTTGCGCAAA
CTATTAACTGGCGAACTACTTACTCTAGCTTCCCGGCAACAATTAATAGACTGGATGGAGGCGGATAAAG
TTGCAGGACCACTTCTGCGCTCGGCCCTTCCGGCTGGCTGGTTTATTGCTGATAAATCTGGAGCCGGTGA
GCGTGGGTCTCGCGGTATCATTGCAGCACTGGGGCCAGATGGTAAGCCCTCCCGTATCGTAGTTATCTAC
ACGACGGGGAGTCAGGCAACTATGGATGAACGAAATAGACAGATCGCTGAGATAGGTGCCTCACTGATTA
AGCATTGGTAACTGTCAGACCAAGTTTACTCATATATACTTTAGATTGATTTAAAACTTCATTTTTAATT
TAAAAGGATCTAGGTGAAGATCCTTTTTGATAATCTCATGACCAAAATCCCTTAACGTGAGTTTTCGTTC
CACTGAGCGTCAGACCCCGTAGAAAAGATCAAAGGATCTTCTTGAGATCCTTTTTTTCTGCGCGTAATCT
GCTGCTTGCAAACAAAAAAACCACCGCTACCAGCGGTGGTTTGTTTGCCGGATCAAGAGCTACCAACTCT
TTTTCCGAAGGTAACTGGCTTCAGCAGAGCGCAGATACCAAATACTGTTCTTCTAGTGTAGCCGTAGTTA
GGCCACCACTTCAAGAACTCTGTAGCACCGCCTACATACCTCGCTCTGCTAATCCTGTTACCAGTGGCTG
CTGCCAGTGGCGATAAGTCGTGTCTTACCGGGTTGGACTCAAGACGATAGTTACCGGATAAGGCGCAGCG
GTCGGGCTGAACGGGGGGTTCGTGCACACAGCCCAGCTTGGAGCGAACGACCTACACCGAACTGAGATAC
CTACAGCGTGAGCTATGAGAAAGCGCCACGCTTCCCGAAGGGAGAAAGGCGGACAGGTATCCGGTAAGCG
GCAGGGTCGGAACAGGAGAGCGCACGAGGGAGCTTCCAGGGGGAAACGCCTGGTATCTTTATAGTCCTGT
CGGGTTTCGCCACCTCTGACTTGAGCGTCGATTTTTGTGATGCTCGTCAGGGGGGCGGAGCCTATGGAAA
AACGCCAGCAACGCGGCCTTTTTACGGTTCCTGGCCTTTTGCTGGCCTTTTGCTCACATGTTCTTTCCTG
CGTTATCCCCTGATTCTGTGGATAACCGTATTACCGCCTTTGAGTGAGCTGATACCGCTCGCCGCAGCCG
AACGACCGAGCGCAGCGAGTCAGTGAGCGAGGAAGCGGAAGAGCGCCCAATACGCAAACCGCCTCTCCCC
GCGCGTTGGCCGATTCATTAATGCAGCTGGCACGACAGGTTTCCCGACTGGAAAGCGGGCAGTGAGCGCA
ACGCAATTAATGTGAGTTAGCTCACTCATTAGGCACCCCAGGCTTTACACTTTATGCTTCCGGCTCGTAT
GTTGTGTGGAATTGTGAGCGGATAACAATTTCACACAGGAAACAGCTATGACCATGATTACGCCAAGCGC
GCAATTAACCCTCACTAAAGGGAACAAAAGCTGGAGCTCGCCGGGATCGAAGAAATGATGGTAAATGAAA
TAGGAAATCAAGGAGCATGAAGGCAAAAGACAAATATAAGGGTCGAACGAAAAATAAAGTGAAAAGTGTT
GATATGATGTATTTGGCTTTGCGGCGCCGAAAAAACGAGTTTACGCAATTGCACAATCATGCTGACTCTG
TGGCGGACCCGCGCTCTTGCCGGCCCGGCGATAACGCTGGGCGTGAGGCTGTGCCCGGCGGAGTTTTTTG
CGCCTGCATTTTCCAAGGTTTACCCTGCGCTAAGGGGCGAGATTGGAGAAGCAATAAGAATGCCGGTTGG
GGTTGCGATGATGACGACCACGACAACTGGTGTCATTATTTAAGTTGCCGAAAGAACCTGAGTGCATTTG
CAACATGAGTATACTAGAAGAATGAGCCAAGACTTGCGAGACGCGAGTTTGCCGGTGGTGCGAACAATAG
AGCGACCATGACCTTGAAGGTGAGACGCGCATAACCGCTAGAGTACTTTGAAGAGGAAACAGCAATAGGG
TTGCTACCAGTATAAATAGACAGGTACATACAACACTGGAAATGGTTGTCTGTTTGAGTACGCTTTCAAT
TCATTTGGGTGTGCACTTTATTATGTTACAATATGGAAGGGAACTTTACACTTCTCCTATGCACATATAT
TAATTAAAGTCCAATGCTAGTAGAGAAGGGGGGTAACACCCCTCCGCGCTCTTTTCCGATTTTTTTCTAA
ACCGTGGAATATTTCGGATATCCTTTTGTTGTTTCCGGGTGTACAATATGGACTTCCTCTTTTCTGGCAA
CCAAACCCATACATCGGGATTCCTATAATACCTTCGTTGGTCTCCCTAACATGTAGGTGGCGGAGGGGAG
ATATACAATAGAACAGATACCAGACAAGACATAATGGGCTAAACAAGACTACACCAATTACACTGCCTCA
TTGATGGTGGTACATAACGAACTAATACTGTAGCCCTAGACTTGATAGCCATCATCATATCGAAGTTTCA
CTACCCTTTTTCCATTTGCCATCTATTGAAGTAATAATAGGCGCATGCAACTTCTTTTCTTTTTTTTTCT
TTTCTCTCTCCCCCGTTGTTGTCTCACCATATCCGCAATGACAAAAAAATGATGGAAGACACTAAAGGAA
AAAATTAACGACAAAGACAGCACCAACAGATGTCGTTGTTCCAGAGCTGATGAGGGGTATCTCGAAGCAC
ACGAAACTTTTTCCTTCCTTCATTCACGCACACTACTCTCTAATGAGCAACGGTATACGGCCTTCCTTCC
AGTTACTTGAATTTGAAATAAAAAAAAGTTTGCTGTCTTGCTATCAAGTATAAATAGACCTGCAATTATT
AATCTTTTGTTTCCTCGTCATTGTTCTCGTTCCCTTTCTTCCTTGTTTCTTTTTCTGCACAATATTTCAA
GCTATACCAAGCATACAATCAACTCCAAGCTGGCCGCTCTAGAACTAGTATGACTTATTTTCCTGAAGAA
GTTGTAGAACACATATTTTCCTTTTTACCTGCTCAAAGAGATAGAAACACCGTCTCCTTGGTCTGTAAGG
TTTGGTACGAAATCGAAAGATTGTCTAGAAGAGGTGTTTTTGTTGGTAATTGTTACGCAGTTAGAGCTGG
TAGAGTTGCTGCAAGATTCCCAAACGTTAGAGCATTGACTGTTAAAGGTAAACCTCATGGTGCTGATTTC
AATTTGGTTCCACCTGATTGGGGTGGTTATGCTGGTCCATGGATTGAAGCTGCAGCTAGAGGTTGTCACG
GTTTGGAAGAATTGAGAATGAAGAGAATGGTTGTTTCTGATGAATCATTGGAATTGTTAGCAAGATCTTT
TCCTAGATTCAGAGCTTTGGTTTTGATCTCATGTGAAGGTTTTTCCACCGATGGTTTAGCAGCTGTTGCT
TCACATTGTAAGTTGTTGAGAGAATTGGATTTGCAAGAAAACGAAGTTGAAGATAGAGGTCCAAGATGGT
TATCTTGTTTTCCTGATTCCTGTACAAGTTTGGTTTCTTTGAACTTCGCATGTATCAAGGGTGAAGTTAA
CGCTGGTAGTTTGGAAAGATTAGTTTCTAGATCACCAAATTTGAGATCTTTGAGATTGAACAGATCCGTT
AGTGTTGATACCTTGGCAAAGATCTTGTTGAGAACTCCTAATTTGGAAGATTTGGGTACTGGTAACTTGA
CAGATGATTTCCAAACAGAATCATACTTCAAGTTGACCTCCGCTTTGGAAAAGTGTAAGATGTTGAGATC
TTTGTCAGGTTTTTGGGATGCAAGTCCAGTTTGTTTGTCTTTTATATATCCTTTGTGTGCTCAATTGACT
GGTTTGAATTTGTCTTACGCACCAACTTTGGATGCTAGTGATTTGACAAAGATGATCTCTAGATGTGTTA
AGTTGCAAAGATTGTGGGTTTTGGATTGTATCTCAGATAAAGGTTTGCAAGTTGTTGCTTCTTCTTGTAA
GGATTTGCAAGAATTGAGAGTTTTTCCAAGTGATTTCTATGTTGCAGGTTACTCTGCTGTTACAGAAGAA
GGTTTAGTTGCAGTTTCATTGGGTTGTCCTAAGTTGAACTCCTTGTTGTACTTCTGTCATCAAATGACCA
ACGCAGCTTTGGTTACTGTTGCTAAAAATTGTCCAAACTTCACTAGATTCAGATTGTGTATCTTGGAACC
AGGTAAACCTGATGTTGTTACATCACAACCTTTAGATGAAGGTTTTGGTGCAATCGTTAGAGAGTGTAAG
GGTTTGCAAAGATTGTCCATCAGTGGTTTGTTGACAGATAAGGTTTTTATGTACATCGGTAAATACGCTA
AGCAATTGGAAATGTTGTCAATCGCATTCGCTGGTGACTCCGATAAGGGTATGATGCATGTTATGAACGG
TTGTAAGAACTTAAGAAAGTTGGAAATCAGAGATTCTCCATTTGGTGACGCAGCTTTGTTGGGTAATTTC
GCAAGATATGAAACAATGAGATCTTTGTGGATGTCCAGTTGTAACGTTACCTTGAAAGGTTGTCAAGTTT
TAGCTTCAAAGATGCCAATGTTGAACGTTGAAGTTATTAACGAAAGAGATGGTTCCAATGAAATGGAAGA
AAACCATGGTGACTTGCCTAAAGTTGAAAAGTTATACGTCTACAGAACAACCGCAGGTGCCAGAGATGAT
GCTCCTAACTTCGTCAAGATTTTATGAGCGGCAAGCTTATCGATACCGTCGACCTCGAGTCATGTAATTA
GTTATGTCACGCTTACATTCACGCCCTCCCCCCACATCCGCTCTAACCGAAAAGGAAGGAGTTAGACAAC
CTGAAGTCTAGGTCCCTATTTATTTTTTTATAGTTATGTTAGTATTAAGAACGTTATTTATATTTCAAAT
TTTTCTTTTTTTTCTGTACAGACGCGTGTACGCATGTAACATTATACTGAAAACCTTGCTTGAGAAGGTT
TTGGGACGCTCGAAGGCTTTAATTTGCGGCCGGTACCCAATTCGCCCTATAGTGAGTCGTATTACGCGCG
CTCACTGGCCGTCGTTTTACAACGTCGTGACTGGGAAAACCCTGGCGTTACCCAACTTAATCGCCTTGCA
GCACATCCCCCTTTCGCCAGCTGGCGTAATAGCGAAGAGGCCCGCACCGATCGCCCTTCCCAACAGTTGC
GCAGCCTGAATGGCGAATGG
[124 nt withheld, positions 5971-6094]
C
[91 nt withheld, positions 6096-6186]
A
[49 nt withheld, positions 6188-6236]
CCTTTGACGTTGGAGTCCACGTTCTTT
[37 nt withheld, positions 6264-6300]
ACCCTATCTCGGTCTATTCTTTTGATTTATAAGGGATTTTGCCGATTTCGGCCTATTGGTTAAAAAATGA
GCTGATTTAACAAAAATTTAACGCGAATTTTAACAAAATATTAACGCTTACAATTTCCTGATGCGGTATT
TTCTCCTTACGCATCTGTGCGGTATTTCACACCGCATAGGGTAATAACTGATATAATTAAATTGAAGCTC
TAATTTGTGAGTTTAGTATACATGCATTTACTTATAATACAGTTTTTTAGTTTTGCTGGCCGCATCTTCT
CAAATATGCTTCCCAGCCTGCTTTTCTGTAACGTTCACCCTCTACCTTAGCATCCCTTCCCTTTGCAAAT
AGTCCTCTTCCAACAATAATAATGTCAGATCCTGTAGAGACCACATCATCCACGGTTCTATACTGTTGAC
CCAATGCGTCTCCCTTGTCATCTAAACCCACACCGGGTGTCATAATCAACCAATCGTAACCTTCATCTCT
TCCACCCATGTCTCTTTGAGCAATAAAGCCGATAACAAAATCTTTGTCGCTCTTCGCAATGTCAACAGTA
CCCTTAGTATATTCTCCAGTAGATAGGGAGCCCTTGCATGACAATTCTGCTAACATCAAAAGGCCTCTAG
GTTCCTTTGTTACTTCTTCTGCCGCCTGCTTCAAACCGCTAACAATACCTGGGCCCACCACACCGTGTGC
ATTCGTAATGTCTGCCCATTCTGCTATTCTGTATACACCCGCAGAGTACTGCAATTTGACTGTATTACCA
ATGTCAGCAAATTTTCTGTCTTCGAAGAGTAAAAAATTGTACTTGGCGGATAATGCCTTTAGCGGCTTAA
CTGTGCCCTCCATGGAAAAATCAGTCAAGATATCCACATGTGTTTTTAGTAAACAAATTTTGGGACCTAA
TGCTTCAACTAACTCCAGTAATTCCTTGGTGGTACGAACATCCAATGAAGCACACAAGTTTGTTTGCTTT
TCGTGCATGATATTAAATAGCTTGGCAGCAACAGGACTAGGATGAGTAGCAGCACGTTCCTTATATGTAG
CTTTCGACATGATTTATCTTCGTTTCCTGCAGGTTTTTGTTCTGTGCAGTTGGGTTAAGAATACTGGGCA
ATTTCATGTTTCTTCAACACTACATATGCGTATATATACCAATCTAAGTCTGTGCTCCTTCCTTCGTTCT
TCCTTCTGTTCGGAGATTACCGAATCAAAAAAATTTCAAGGAAACCGAAATCAAAAAAAAGAATAAAAAA
AAAATGATGAATTGAAAAGGTGGTATGGTGCACTCTCAGTACAATCTGCTCTGATGCCGCATAGTTAAGC
CAGCCCCGACACCCGCCAACACCCGCTGACGCGCCCTGACGGGCTTGTCTGCTCCCGGCATCCGCTTACA
GACAAGCTGTGACCGTCTCCGGGAGCTGCATGTGTCAGAGGTTTTCACCGTCATCACCGAAACGCGCGA
